Addgene plasmid #144451: TFORF2975
Purpose: Lentiviral vector for overexpressing transcription factor ORFs with unique 24-bp barcodes. Barcodes facilitate identification of transcription factors in pooled screens.
Depositing lab: Feng Zhang. Depositing organization: Broad Institute. Publication: A transcription factor atlas of directed differentiation. Joung J, Ma S, Tay T, Geiger-Schuller KR, Kirchgatterer PC, Verdine VK, Guo B, Arias-Garcia MA, Allen WE, Singh A, Kuksenko O, Abudayyeh OO, Gootenberg JS, Fu Z, Macrae RK, Buenrostro JD, Regev A, Zhang F. Cell. 2023 Jan 5;186(1):209-229.e26. doi: 10.1016/j.cell.2022.11.026. PubMed 36608654.
Backbone
  Vector backbone: pLX_TRC317
  Backbone manufacturer: Broad Institute Genetic Perturbation Platform
  Backbone size w/o insert (bp): 8264
  Vector type: Mammalian Expression, Lentiviral
  Selectable markers: Puromycin
Growth in bacteria
  Bacterial resistance: Ampicillin, 100 μg/mL
  Growth temperature: 37°C
  Growth strain: NEB Stable
  Copy number: High Copy
Gene/Insert
  Gene/Insert name: NAT10
  Species: H. sapiens (human)
  Insert size (bp): 3179
  Entrez Gene: NAT10 (a.k.a. ALP, Kre33, NET43)
  Promoter: EF1a
  Cloning method: Unknown
  Sequencing primers: 5′ GGGTGGAGACTGAAGTTAGGCCAG; 3′ CACATAGCGTAAAAGGAGCAACATAG
Resource information
  A portion of this plasmid was derived from a plasmid made by: Genewiz synthesis
Terms and licenses: Academic/Nonprofit Terms; Industry Terms: Not Available to Industry
Depositor comments: NM_024662.2 . The transcription factor ORF portion of this plasmid was synthesized by Genewiz. Please test multiple small colonies in case of plasmid recombination. To make this collection available in a timely manner, a portion of this collection was not fully sequenced by Addgene. If an Addgene verified full plasmid sequence is not available, please contact us prior to placing an order to request the full sequence.
How to cite: TFORF2975 was a gift from Feng Zhang (Addgene plasmid # 144451 ; http://n2t.net/addgene:144451 ; RRID:Addgene_144451)
