[The description below was written by a language model from this plasmid's Addgene catalogue record and pLannotate feature annotations shown in this document.]
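Description:
TFORF2975 is a third-generation-style, self-inactivating lentiviral expression plasmid built on the pLX_TRC317 backbone and carrying the human NAT10 open reading frame as part of a barcoded transcription factor ORF collection. In bacteria it is maintained through a high-copy ColE1/pUC-type origin and selected with ampicillin via the β-lactamase gene. An f1 origin and remnants of a lac/T7/T3 cloning region are also present in the backbone. The depositor notes that recombination can occur, as is common with LTR-containing plasmids.

The viral genome is transcribed in packaging cells from an RSV promoter fused to a truncated HIV-1 5' LTR. It is followed by the Ψ packaging signal with a partial gag sequence, the Rev response element for nuclear export of the full-length RNA, and a cPPT/CTS element that aids nuclear import. Within the transfer region, an SV40 early promoter drives puromycin N-acetyltransferase for selection of transduced mammalian cells. A downstream EF-1α promoter provides strong constitutive expression of NAT10. The annotated coding sequence is about 3.1 kb, and the ORF portion was made by gene synthesis. A WPRE after the ORF enhances transcript stability and expression, and the ΔU3 3' LTR renders the integrated provirus self-inactivating. An SV40 polyadenylation signal lies beyond it.

The record states that each ORF in the collection is paired with a unique 24-bp barcode. The barcode is not annotated as a feature in the table, but it lets the construct be identified by sequencing in pooled overexpression screens, such as those probing directed differentiation.
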