Features (pLannotate 1.2.2; 31 found; start..end, strand, type, name):
      5..231     +  promoter       RSV promoter: Rous sarcoma virus enhancer/promoter
    232..412     +  LTR            5' LTR (truncated): truncated 5' long terminal repeat (LTR) from HIV-1
    459..584     +  misc_feature   HIV-1 Ψ: packaging signal of human immunodeficiency virus type 1
    568..931     +  CDS            HIV-1 gag (fragment): gag protein from human immunodeficiency virus 1; gag
   1077..1310    +  misc_feature   RRE: The Rev response element (RRE) of HIV-1 allows for Rev-dependent mRNA export from the nucleus to the cytoplasm.
   1687..1713    +  CDS            Rev (fragment): human immunodeficiency virus 1 (HIV-1) Rev protein; rev; enhances nuclear export of unspliced and incompletely spliced viral mRNAs
   1720..1743    +  promoter       SV40 promoter (fragment): SV40 early promoter
   1744..1815    +  promoter       SV40 promoter (fragment): SV40 enhancer and early promoter
   1839..1974    +  rep_origin     SV40 ori: SV40 origin of replication
   2020..2616    +  CDS            PuroR (fragment): puromycin N-acetyltransferase; pac from Streptomyces; confers resistance to puromycin
   2665..2782    +  misc_feature   cPPT/CTS: central polypurine tract and central termination sequence of HIV-1
   2847..2913    +  CDS            small t antigen (fragment): SV40 (simian virus 40) small t antigen
   2920..4098    +  promoter       EF-1α promoter: strong constitutive promoter for human elongation factor EF-1α
   4115..7189    +  CDS            NAT10: NAT10_HUMAN - Also known as ALP From Homo sapiens (Human).
   7205..7258    +  promoter       U6 promoter (fragment): RNA polymerase III promoter for human U6 snRNA
   7300..7888    +  misc_feature   WPRE: woodchuck hepatitis virus posttranscriptional regulatory element
   7939..7958    +  misc_feature   cPPT/CTS (fragment): central polypurine tract and central termination sequence of HIV-1
   7960..8193    +  LTR            3' LTR (ΔU3): self-inactivating 3' long terminal repeat (LTR) from HIV-1
   8271..8392    +  polyA_signal   SV40 poly(A) signal: SV40 polyadenylation signal
   8432..8567    +  rep_origin     SV40 ori: SV40 origin of replication
   8588..8606    -  promoter       T7 promoter: promoter for bacteriophage T7 RNA polymerase
   8614..8769    +  CDS            lacZα (fragment): LacZα fragment of β-galactosidase; lacZ fragment
   8774..9202    +  rep_origin     f1 ori (sequence partly withheld): f1 bacteriophage origin of replication; arrow indicates direction of (+) strand synthesis
   9255..9359    +  promoter       AmpR promoter: bla
   9360..10220   +  CDS            AmpR: β-lactamase; bla; confers resistance to ampicillin, carbenicillin, and related antibiotics
  10391..10979   +  rep_origin     ori: high-copy-number ColE1/pMB1/pBR322/pUC origin of replication
  11162..11254   +  CDS            lacI (fragment): lac repressor; lacI; The lac repressor binds to the lac operator to inhibit transcription in E. coli. This inhibition can be relieved by adding lactose or isopropyl-β-D-thiogalactopyranoside (IPTG).
  11267..11288   +  protein_bind   CAP binding site: CAP binding activates transcription in the presence of cAMP. E. coli catabolite activator protein
  11303..11333   +  promoter       lac promoter: promoter for the E. coli lac operon
  11337..11359   +  protein_bind   lac operator (fragment): The lac repressor binds to the lac operator to inhibit transcription in E. coli. This inhibition can be relieved by adding lactose or isopropyl-β-D-thiogalactopyranoside (IPTG). lac repressor encoded by lacI
  11402..11420   +  promoter       T3 promoter: promoter for bacteriophage T3 RNA polymerase
>Addgene plasmid #144451 | TFORF2975 | addgene full sequence | sequence record 407333 | Addgene NGS Result
TTAATGTAGTCTTATGCAATACTCTTGTAGTCTTGCAACATGGTAACGATGAGTTAGCAACATGCCTTAC
AAGGAGAGAAAAAGCACCGTGCATGCCGATTGGTGGAAGTAAGGTGGTACGATCGTGCCTTATTAGGAAG
GCAACAGACGGGTCTGACATGGATTGGACGAACCACTGAATTGCCGCATTGCAGAGATATTGTATTTAAG
TGCCTAGCTCGATACATAAACGGGTCTCTCTGGTTAGACCAGATCTGAGCCTGGGAGCTCTCTGGCTAAC
TAGGGAACCCACTGCTTAAGCCTCAATAAAGCTTGCCTTGAGTGCTTCAAGTAGTGTGTGCCCGTCTGTT
GTGTGACTCTGGTAACTAGAGATCCCTCAGACCCTTTTAGTCAGTGTGGAAAATCTCTAGCAGTGGCGCC
CGAACAGGGACTTGAAAGCGAAAGGGAAACCAGAGGAGCTCTCTCGACGCAGGACTCGGCTTGCTGAAGC
GCGCACGGCAAGAGGCGAGGGGCGGCGACTGGTGAGTACGCCAAAAATTTTGACTAGCGGAGGCTAGAAG
GAGAGAGATGGGTGCGAGAGCGTCAGTATTAAGCGGGGGAGAATTAGATCGCGATGGGAAAAAATTCGGT
TAAGGCCAGGGGGAAAGAAAAAATATAAATTAAAACATATAGTATGGGCAAGCAGGGAGCTAGAACGATT
CGCAGTTAATCCTGGCCTGTTAGAAACATCAGAAGGCTGTAGACAAATACTGGGACAGCTACAACCATCC
CTTCAGACAGGATCAGAAGAACTTAGATCATTATATAATACAGTAGCAACCCTCTATTGTGTGCATCAAA
GGATAGAGATAAAAGACACCAAGGAAGCTTTAGACAAGATAGAGGAAGAGCAAAACAAAAGTAAGACCAC
CGCACAGCAAGCGGCCGCTGATCTTCAGACCTGGAGGAGGAGATATGAGGGACAATTGGAGAAGTGAATT
ATATAAATATAAAGTAGTAAAAATTGAACCATTAGGAGTAGCACCCACCAAGGCAAAGAGAAGAGTGGTG
CAGAGAGAAAAAAGAGCAGTGGGAATAGGAGCTTTGTTCCTTGGGTTCTTGGGAGCAGCAGGAAGCACTA
TGGGCGCAGCGTCAATGACGCTGACGGTACAGGCCAGACAATTATTGTCTGGTATAGTGCAGCAGCAGAA
CAATTTGCTGAGGGCTATTGAGGCGCAACAGCATCTGTTGCAACTCACAGTCTGGGGCATCAAGCAGCTC
CAGGCAAGAATCCTGGCTGTGGAAAGATACCTAAAGGATCAACAGCTCCTGGGGATTTGGGGTTGCTCTG
GAAAACTCATTTGCACCACTGCTGTGCCTTGGAATGCTAGTTGGAGTAATAAATCTCTGGAACAGATTTG
GAATCACACGACCTGGATGGAGTGGGACAGAGAAATTAACAATTACACAAGCTTAATACACTCCTTAATT
GAAGAATCGCAAAACCAGCAAGAAAAGAATGAACAAGAATTATTGGAATTAGATAAATGGGCAAGTTTGT
GGAATTGGTTTAACATAACAAATTGGCTGTGGTATATAAAATTATTCATAATGATAGTAGGAGGCTTGGT
AGGTTTAAGAATAGTTTTTGCTGTACTTTCTATAGTGAATAGAGTTAGGCAGGGATATTCACCATTATCG
TTTCAGACCCACCTCCCAACCCCGAGGGGACCCATGCATTGCATCTCAATTAGTCAGCAACCAGGTGTGG
AAAGTCCCCAGGCTCCCCAGCAGGCAGAAGTATGCAAAGCATGCGTCTCAATTAGTCAGCAACCATAGTC
CCGCCCCTAACTCCGCCCATCCCGCCCCTAACTCCGCCCAGTTCCGCCCATTCTCCGCCCCATGGCTGAC
TAATTTTTTTTATTTATGCAGAGGCCGAGGCCGCCTCGGCCTCTGAGCTATTCCAGAAGTAGTGAGGAGG
CTTTTTTGGAGGCCTAGGCTTTTGCAAAAAGCTTTCTAGAGGTACCACCGGAGCTTACCATGACCGAGTA
CAAGCCCACGGTGCGCCTCGCCACCCGCGACGACGTCCCCAGGGCCGTACGCACCCTCGCCGCCGCGTTC
GCCGACTACCCCGCCACGCGCCACACCGTCGATCCGGACCGCCACATCGAGCGGGTCACCGAGCTGCAAG
AACTCTTCCTCACGCGCGTCGGGCTCGACATCGGCAAGGTGTGGGTCGCGGACGACGGCGCCGCCGTGGC
GGTCTGGACCACGCCGGAGAGCGTCGAAGCGGGGGCGGTGTTCGCCGAGATCGGCCCGCGCATGGCCGAG
TTGAGCGGTTCCCGGCTGGCCGCGCAGCAACAGATGGAAGGCCTCCTGGCGCCGCACCGGCCCAAGGAGC
CCGCGTGGTTCCTGGCCACCGTCGGCGTCTCGCCCGACCACCAGGGCAAGGGTCTGGGCAGCGCCGTCGT
GCTCCCCGGAGTGGAGGCGGCCGAGCGCGCCGGGGTGCCCGCCTTCCTGGAGACCTCCGCGCCCCGCAAC
CTCCCCTTCTACGAGCGGCTCGGCTTCACCGTCACCGCCGACGTCGAGGTGCCCGAAGGACCGCGCACCT
GGTGCATGACCCGCAAGCCCGGTGCCAGTTAACGAATTCTAGATCTTGAGACAAATGGCAGTATTCATCC
ACAATTTTAAAAGAAAAGGGGGGATTGGGGGGTACAGTGCAGGGGAAAGAATAGTAGACATAATAGCAAC
AGACATACAAACTAAAGAATTACAAAAACAAATTACAAAAATTCAAAATTTTCGGGTTTATTACAGGGAC
AGCAGAGATCCACTTTGGCGCCGGCTCGAGGCCTGCAGGTGCAAAGATGGATAAAGTTTTAAACAGAGAG
GAATCTTTGCAGCTAATGGACCTTCTAGGTCTTGAAAGGAGTGGGAATTGGCTCCGGTGCCCGTCAGTGG
GCAGAGCGCACATCGCCCACAGTCCCCGAGAAGTTGGGGGGAGGGGTCGGCAATTGAACCGGTGCCTAGA
GAAGGTGGCGCGGGGTAAACTGGGAAAGTGATGTCGTGTACTGGCTCCGCCTTTTTCCCGAGGGTGGGGG
AGAACCGTATATAAGTGCAGTAGTCGCCGTGAACGTTCTTTTTCGCAACGGGTTTGCCGCCAGAACACAG
GTAAGTGCCGTGTGTGGTTCCCGCGGGCCTGGCCTCTTTACGGGTTATGGCCCTTGCGTGCCTTGAATTA
CTTCCACCTGGCTGCAGTACGTGATTCTTGATCCCGAGCTTCGGGTTGGAAGTGGGTGGGAGAGTTCGAG
GCCTTGCGCTTAAGGAGCCCCTTCGCCTCGTGCTTGAGTTGAGGCCTGGCCTGGGCGCTGGGGCCGCCGC
GTGCGAATCTGGTGGCACCTTCGCGCCTGTCTCGCTGCTTTCGATAAGTCTCTAGCCATTTAAAATTTTT
GATGACCTGCTGCGACGCTTTTTTTCTGGCAAGATAGTCTTGTAAATGCGGGCCAAGATCTGCACACTGG
TATTTCGGTTTTTGGGGCCGCGGGCGGCGACGGGGCCCGTGCGTCCCAGCGCACATGTTCGGCGAGGCGG
GGCCTGCGAGCGCGGCCACCGAGAATCGGACGGGGGTAGTCTCAAGCTGGCCGGCCTGCTCTGGTGCCTG
GCCTCGCGCCGCCGTGTATCGCCCCGCCCTGGGCGGCAAGGCTGGCCCGGTCGGCACCAGTTGCGTGAGC
GGAAAGATGGCCGCTTCCCGGCCCTGCTGCAGGGAGCTCAAAATGGAGGACGCGGCGCTCGGGAGAGCGG
GCGGGTGAGTCACCCACACAAAGGAAAAGGGCCTTTCCGTCCTCAGCCGTCGCTTCATGTGACTCCACGG
AGTACCGGGCGCCGTCCAGGCACCTCGATTAGTTCTCGAGCTTTTGGAGTACGTCGTCTTTAGGTTGGGG
GGAGGGGTTTTATGCGATGGAGTTTCCCCACACTGAGTGGGTGGAGACTGAAGTTAGGCCAGCTTGGCAC
TTGATGTAATTCTCCTTGGAATTTGCCCTTTTTGAGTTTGGATCTTGGTTCATTCTCAAGCCTCAGACAG
TGGTTCAAAGTTTTTTTCTTCCATTTCAGGTGTCGTGAGGCTAGCACCGCCACCATGCATCGGAAAAAGG
TGGATAACCGAATCCGGATTCTCATTGAGAATGGAGTAGCTGAGCGGCAAAGATCTCTCTTTGTTGTAGT
TGGGGATCGAGGAAAAGATCAGGTGGTAATACTTCATCACATGTTATCCAAAGCAACTGTGAAGGCTCGG
CCTTCAGTGCTGTGGTGTTATAAGAAAGAGCTGGGGTTTAGCAGTCACCGGAAGAAAAGAATGCGACAGC
TGCAGAAGAAAATAAAGAATGGAACACTGAACATAAAGCAGGACGACCCCTTTGAACTCTTCATAGCAGC
CACAAACATTCGCTACTGCTACTACAACGAGACCCACAAGATCCTGGGCAATACCTTCGGCATGTGTGTG
CTGCAGGATTTTGAAGCCTTAACTCCAAACTTGCTGGCCAGGACTGTAGAAACAGTGGAAGGTGGTGGGC
TAGTGGTCATCCTCCTACGGACCATGAACTCACTCAAGCAATTGTACACAGTGACTATGGATGTGCATTC
CAGGTACAGAACTGAGGCCCATCAGGATGTGGTGGGAAGATTTAATGAAAGGTTTATTCTGTCTCTGGCC
TCTTGTAAGAAGTGTCTCGTCATTGATGACCAGCTCAACATCCTGCCCATCTCCTCCCACGTTGCCACCA
TGGAGGCCCTGCCTCCCCAGACTCCGGATGAGAGTCTTGGTCCTTCTGATCTGGAGCTGAGGGAGTTGAA
GGAGAGCTTGCAGGACACCCAGCCTGTGGGTGTGTTGGTGGACTGCTGTAAGACTCTAGACCAGGCCAAA
GCTGTCTTGAAATTTATCGAGGGCATCTCTGAAAAGACCCTGAGGAGTACTGTTGCACTCACAGCTGCTC
GAGGACGGGGAAAATCTGCAGCCCTGGGATTGGCGATTGCTGGGGCGGTGGCATTTGGGTACTCCAATAT
CTTTGTTACCTCCCCAAGCCCTGATAACCTCCATACTCTGTTTGAATTTGTATTTAAAGGATTTGATGCT
CTGCAATATCAGGAACATCTGGATTATGAGATTATCCAGTCTCTAAATCCTGAATTTAACAAAGCAGTGA
TCAGAGTGAATGTATTTCGAGAACACAGGCAGACTATTCAGTATATACATCCTGCAGATGCTGTGAAGCT
GGGCCAGGCTGAACTAGTTGTGATTGATGAAGCTGCCGCCATCCCCCTCCCCTTGGTGAAGAGCCTACTT
GGCCCCTACCTTGTTTTCATGGCATCCACCATCAATGGCTATGAGGGCACTGGCCGGTCACTGTCCCTCA
AGCTAATTCAGCAGCTCCGTCAACAGAGCGCCCAGAGCCAGGTCAGCACCACTGCTGAGAATAAGACCAC
GACGACAGCCAGATTGGCATCAGCGCGGACACTGTATGAGGTTTCCCTCCAGGAGTCAATCCGATACGCC
CCTGGGGATGCAGTGGAGAAGTGGCTGAATGACTTGCTGTGCCTGGATTGCCTCAACATCACTCGGATAG
TCTCAGGCTGCCCCTTGCCTGAAGCTTGTGAACTGTACTATGTTAATAGAGATACCCTCTTTTGCTACCA
CAAGGCCTCTGAAGTTTTCCTCCAACGGCTTATGGCCCTCTACGTGGCTTCTCACTACAAGAACTCTCCC
AATGATCTCCAGATGCTCTCCGATGCACCTGCTCACCATCTCTTCTGCCTTCTGCCTCCCGTGCCCCCCA
CCCAGAATGCCCTTCCAGAAGTGCTTGCTGTTATCCAGGTGTGCCTTGAAGGGGAGATTTCTCGCCAGTC
CATCTTGAACAGTCTGTCTCGAGGCAAGAAGGCTTCAGGGGACCTGATTCCATGGACAGTGTCAGAACAG
TTCCAAGATCCAGACTTTGGTGGTCTGTCTGGTGGAAGGGTCGTTCGCATTGCTGTTCACCCAGATTATC
AAGGGATGGGCTATGGCAGCCGTGCTCTGCAGCTGCTGCAGATGTACTATGAAGGCAGGTTTCCTTGTCT
GGAGGAAAAGGTCCTTGAGACACCACAGGAAATTCACACCGTAAGCAGCGAGGCTGTCAGCTTGTTGGAA
GAGGTCATCACTCCCCGGAAGGACCTGCCTCCTTTACTCCTCAAATTGAATGAGAGGCCTGCCGAACGCC
TGGATTACCTGGGTGTTTCCTATGGCTTGACCCCCAGGCTCCTCAAGTTCTGGAAACGAGCTGGATTTGT
TCCTGTTTATCTGAGACAGACCCCGAATGACCTGACCGGAGAGCACTCGTGCATCATGCTGAAGACGCTC
ACTGATGAGGATGAGGCTGACCAGGGAGGCTGGCTTGCAGCCTTCTGGAAAGATTTCCGACGGCGGTTCC
TAGCCTTGCTCTCCTACCAGTTCAGTACCTTCTCTCCTTCCCTGGCTCTGAACATCATTCAGAACAGGAA
CATGGGGAAGCCAGCCCAGCCTGCCCTGAGCCGGGAGGAGCTGGAAGCACTCTTCCTCCCCTATGACCTG
AAGCGGCTGGAGATGTATTCACGGAATATGGTGGACTATCACCTCATCATGGACATGATCCCGGCCATCT
CTCGCATCTATTTCCTGAACCAGCTGGGGGACCTGGCCCTGTCTGCGGCTCAGTCGGCTCTTCTCTTGGG
GATTGGCCTGCAGCATAAGTCTGTGGACCAGCTGGAAAAGGAGATTGAGCTGCCCTCGGGCCAGTTGATG
GGACTTTTCAACCGGATCATCCGCAAAGTTGTGAAGCTATTTAATGAAGTTCAGGAAAAGGCCATTGAGG
AGCAGATGGTGGCAGCGAAGGATGTGGTCATGGAGCCCACGATGAAGACCCTCAGTGACGACCTAGATGA
AGCAGCAAAGGAATTTCAGGAGAAACACAAGAAGGAAGTAGGGAAGCTGAAGAGCATGGACCTCTCTGAA
TACATAATCCGTGGGGACGATGAAGAGTGGAATGAAGTTTTGAACAAAGCTGGGCCGAACGCCTCGATCA
TCAGCCTGAAAAGTGACAAGAAAAGGAAGTTAGAGGCCAAACAAGAACCCAAACAGAGCAAGAAGTTGAA
GAACAGAGAGACAAAGAACAAAAAAGATATGAAACTGAAGCGGAAGAAATAGTAATGAACTAGTCCGTAA
CTTGAAAGTATTTCGATTTCTTGGCTTTATATATCTTGTGGAAAGGACGAGCACGAATCGTCGTTATCGT
ATGGACGCGTTAAGTCGACAATCAACCTCTGGATTACAAAATTTGTGAAAGATTGACTGGTATTCTTAAC
TATGTTGCTCCTTTTACGCTATGTGGATACGCTGCTTTAATGCCTTTGTATCATGCTATTGCTTCCCGTA
TGGCTTTCATTTTCTCCTCCTTGTATAAATCCTGGTTGCTGTCTCTTTATGAGGAGTTGTGGCCCGTTGT
CAGGCAACGTGGCGTGGTGTGCACTGTGTTTGCTGACGCAACCCCCACTGGTTGGGGCATTGCCACCACC
TGTCAGCTCCTTTCCGGGACTTTCGCTTTCCCCCTCCCTATTGCCACGGCGGAACTCATCGCCGCCTGCC
TTGCCCGCTGCTGGACAGGGGCTCGGCTGTTGGGCACTGACAATTCCGTGGTGTTGTCGGGGAAATCATC
GTCCTTTCCTTGGCTGCTCGCCTGTGTTGCCACCTGGATTCTGCGCGGGACGTCCTTCTGCTACGTCCCT
TCGGCCCTCAATCCAGCGGACCTTCCTTCCCGCGGCCTGCTGCCGGCTCTGCGGCCTCTTCCGCGTCTTC
GCCTTCGCCCTCAGACGAGTCGGATCTCCCTTTGGGCCGCCTCCCCGCGTCGACTTTAAGACCAATGACT
TACAAGGCAGCTGTAGATCTTAGCCACTTTTTAAAAGAAAAGGGGGGACTGGAAGGGCTAATTCACTCCC
AACGAAGACAAGATCTGCTTTTTGCTTGTACTGGGTCTCTCTGGTTAGACCAGATCTGAGCCTGGGAGCT
CTCTGGCTAACTAGGGAACCCACTGCTTAAGCCTCAATAAAGCTTGCCTTGAGTGCTTCAAGTAGTGTGT
GCCCGTCTGTTGTGTGACTCTGGTAACTAGAGATCCCTCAGACCCTTTTAGTCAGTGTGGAAAATCTCTA
GCAGTACGTATAGTAGTTCATGTCATCTTATTATTCAGTATTTATAACTTGCAAAGAAATGAATATCAGA
GAGTGAGAGGAACTTGTTTATTGCAGCTTATAATGGTTACAAATAAAGCAATAGCATCACAAATTTCACA
AATAAAGCATTTTTTTCACTGCATTCTAGTTGTGGTTTGTCCAAACTCATCAATGTATCTTATCATGTCT
GGCTCTAGCTATCCCGCCCCTAACTCCGCCCATCCCGCCCCTAACTCCGCCCAGTTCCGCCCATTCTCCG
CCCCATGGCTGACTAATTTTTTTTATTTATGCAGAGGCCGAGGCCGCCTCGGCCTCTGAGCTATTCCAGA
AGTAGTGAGGAGGCTTTTTTGGAGGCCTAGGGACGTACCCAATTCGCCCTATAGTGAGTCGTATTACGCG
CGCTCACTGGCCGTCGTTTTACAACGTCGTGACTGGGAAAACCCTGGCGTTACCCAACTTAATCGCCTTG
CAGCACATCCCCCTTTCGCCAGCTGGCGTAATAGCGAAGAGGCCCGCACCGATCGCCCTTCCCAACAGTT
GCGCAGCCTGAATGGCGAATGGG
[124 nt withheld, positions 8774-8897]
C
[91 nt withheld, positions 8899-8989]
A
[49 nt withheld, positions 8991-9039]
CCTTTGACGTTGGAGTCCACGTTCTTT
[37 nt withheld, positions 9067-9103]
ACCCTATCTCGGTCTATTCTTTTGATTTATAAGGGATTTTGCCGATTTCGGCCTATTGGTTAAAAAATGA
GCTGATTTAACAAAAATTTAACGCGAATTTTAACAAAATATTAACGCTTACAATTTAGGTGGCACTTTTC
GGGGAAATGTGCGCGGAACCCCTATTTGTTTATTTTTCTAAATACATTCAAATATGTATCCGCTCATGAG
ACAATAACCCTGATAAATGCTTCAATAATATTGAAAAAGGAAGAGTATGAGTATTCAACATTTCCGTGTC
GCCCTTATTCCCTTTTTTGCGGCATTTTGCCTTCCTGTTTTTGCTCACCCAGAAACGCTGGTGAAAGTAA
AAGATGCTGAAGATCAGTTGGGTGCACGAGTGGGTTACATCGAACTGGATCTCAACAGCGGTAAGATCCT
TGAGAGTTTTCGCCCCGAAGAACGTTTTCCAATGATGAGCACTTTTAAAGTTCTGCTATGTGGCGCGGTA
TTATCCCGTATTGACGCCGGGCAAGAGCAACTCGGTCGCCGCATACACTATTCTCAGAATGACTTGGTTG
AGTACTCACCAGTCACAGAAAAGCATCTTACGGATGGCATGACAGTAAGAGAATTATGCAGTGCTGCCAT
AACCATGAGTGATAACACTGCGGCCAACTTACTTCTGACAACGATCGGAGGACCGAAGGAGCTAACCGCT
TTTTTGCACAACATGGGGGATCATGTAACTCGCCTTGATCGTTGGGAACCGGAGCTGAATGAAGCCATAC
CAAACGACGAGCGTGACACCACGATGCCTGTAGCAATGGCAACAACGTTGCGCAAACTATTAACTGGCGA
ACTACTTACTCTAGCTTCCCGGCAACAATTAATAGACTGGATGGAGGCGGATAAAGTTGCAGGACCACTT
CTGCGCTCGGCCCTTCCGGCTGGCTGGTTTATTGCTGATAAATCTGGAGCCGGTGAGCGTGGGTCTCGCG
GTATCATTGCAGCACTGGGGCCAGATGGTAAGCCCTCCCGTATCGTAGTTATCTACACGACGGGGAGTCA
GGCAACTATGGATGAACGAAATAGACAGATCGCTGAGATAGGTGCCTCACTGATTAAGCATTGGTAACTG
TCAGACCAAGTTTACTCATATATACTTTAGATTGATTTAAAACTTCATTTTTAATTTAAAAGGATCTAGG
TGAAGATCCTTTTTGATAATCTCATGACCAAAATCCCTTAACGTGAGTTTTCGTTCCACTGAGCGTCAGA
CCCCGTAGAAAAGATCAAAGGATCTTCTTGAGATCCTTTTTTTCTGCGCGTAATCTGCTGCTTGCAAACA
AAAAAACCACCGCTACCAGCGGTGGTTTGTTTGCCGGATCAAGAGCTACCAACTCTTTTTCCGAAGGTAA
CTGGCTTCAGCAGAGCGCAGATACCAAATACTGTTCTTCTAGTGTAGCCGTAGTTAGGCCACCACTTCAA
GAACTCTGTAGCACCGCCTACATACCTCGCTCTGCTAATCCTGTTACCAGTGGCTGCTGCCAGTGGCGAT
AAGTCGTGTCTTACCGGGTTGGACTCAAGACGATAGTTACCGGATAAGGCGCAGCGGTCGGGCTGAACGG
GGGGTTCGTGCACACAGCCCAGCTTGGAGCGAACGACCTACACCGAACTGAGATACCTACAGCGTGAGCT
ATGAGAAAGCGCCACGCTTCCCGAAGGGAGAAAGGCGGACAGGTATCCGGTAAGCGGCAGGGTCGGAACA
GGAGAGCGCACGAGGGAGCTTCCAGGGGGAAACGCCTGGTATCTTTATAGTCCTGTCGGGTTTCGCCACC
TCTGACTTGAGCGTCGATTTTTGTGATGCTCGTCAGGGGGGCGGAGCCTATGGAAAAACGCCAGCAACGC
GGCCTTTTTACGGTTCCTGGCCTTTTGCTGGCCTTTTGCTCACATGTTCTTTCCTGCGTTATCCCCTGAT
TCTGTGGATAACCGTATTACCGCCTTTGAGTGAGCTGATACCGCTCGCCGCAGCCGAACGACCGAGCGCA
GCGAGTCAGTGAGCGAGGAAGCGGAAGAGCGCCCAATACGCAAACCGCCTCTCCCCGCGCGTTGGCCGAT
TCATTAATGCAGCTGGCACGACAGGTTTCCCGACTGGAAAGCGGGCAGTGAGCGCAACGCAATTAATGTG
AGTTAGCTCACTCATTAGGCACCCCAGGCTTTACACTTTATGCTTCCGGCTCGTATGTTGTGTGGAATTG
TGAGCGGATAACAATTTCACACAGGAAACAGCTATGACCATGATTACGCCAAGCGCGCAATTAACCCTCA
CTAAAGGGAACAAAAGCTGGAGCTGCAAGC
