>Addgene plasmid #144451 | TFORF2975 | depositor partial sequence | sequence record 285468 | Insert
ACCGCCACCATGCATCGGAAAAAGGTGGATAACCGAATCCGGATTCTCATTGAGAATGGAGTAGCTGAGC
GGCAAAGATCTCTCTTTGTTGTAGTTGGGGATCGAGGAAAAGATCAGGTGGTAATACTTCATCACATGTT
ATCCAAAGCAACTGTGAAGGCTCGGCCTTCAGTGCTGTGGTGTTATAAGAAAGAGCTGGGGTTTAGCAGT
CACCGGAAGAAAAGAATGCGACAGCTGCAGAAGAAAATAAAGAATGGAACACTGAACATAAAGCAGGACG
ACCCCTTTGAACTCTTCATAGCAGCCACAAACATTCGCTACTGCTACTACAACGAGACCCACAAGATCCT
GGGCAATACCTTCGGCATGTGTGTGCTGCAGGATTTTGAAGCCTTAACTCCAAACTTGCTGGCCAGGACT
GTAGAAACAGTGGAAGGTGGTGGGCTAGTGGTCATCCTCCTACGGACCATGAACTCACTCAAGCAATTGT
ACACAGTGACTATGGATGTGCATTCCAGGTACAGAACTGAGGCCCATCAGGATGTGGTGGGAAGATTTAA
TGAAAGGTTTATTCTGTCTCTGGCCTCTTGTAAGAAGTGTCTCGTCATTGATGACCAGCTCAACATCCTG
CCCATCTCCTCCCACGTTGCCACCATGGAGGCCCTGCCTCCCCAGACTCCGGATGAGAGTCTTGGTCCTT
CTGATCTGGAGCTGAGGGAGTTGAAGGAGAGCTTGCAGGACACCCAGCCTGTGGGTGTGTTGGTGGACTG
CTGTAAGACTCTAGACCAGGCCAAAGCTGTCTTGAAATTTATCGAGGGCATCTCTGAAAAGACCCTGAGG
AGTACTGTTGCACTCACAGCTGCTCGAGGACGGGGAAAATCTGCAGCCCTGGGATTGGCGATTGCTGGGG
CGGTGGCATTTGGGTACTCCAATATCTTTGTTACCTCCCCAAGCCCTGATAACCTCCATACTCTGTTTGA
ATTTGTATTTAAAGGATTTGATGCTCTGCAATATCAGGAACATCTGGATTATGAGATTATCCAGTCTCTA
AATCCTGAATTTAACAAAGCAGTGATCAGAGTGAATGTATTTCGAGAACACAGGCAGACTATTCAGTATA
TACATCCTGCAGATGCTGTGAAGCTGGGCCAGGCTGAACTAGTTGTGATTGATGAAGCTGCCGCCATCCC
CCTCCCCTTGGTGAAGAGCCTACTTGGCCCCTACCTTGTTTTCATGGCATCCACCATCAATGGCTATGAG
GGCACTGGCCGGTCACTGTCCCTCAAGCTAATTCAGCAGCTCCGTCAACAGAGCGCCCAGAGCCAGGTCA
GCACCACTGCTGAGAATAAGACCACGACGACAGCCAGATTGGCATCAGCGCGGACACTGTATGAGGTTTC
CCTCCAGGAGTCAATCCGATACGCCCCTGGGGATGCAGTGGAGAAGTGGCTGAATGACTTGCTGTGCCTG
GATTGCCTCAACATCACTCGGATAGTCTCAGGCTGCCCCTTGCCTGAAGCTTGTGAACTGTACTATGTTA
ATAGAGATACCCTCTTTTGCTACCACAAGGCCTCTGAAGTTTTCCTCCAACGGCTTATGGCCCTCTACGT
GGCTTCTCACTACAAGAACTCTCCCAATGATCTCCAGATGCTCTCCGATGCACCTGCTCACCATCTCTTC
TGCCTTCTGCCTCCCGTGCCCCCCACCCAGAATGCCCTTCCAGAAGTGCTTGCTGTTATCCAGGTGTGCC
TTGAAGGGGAGATTTCTCGCCAGTCCATCTTGAACAGTCTGTCTCGAGGCAAGAAGGCTTCAGGGGACCT
GATTCCATGGACAGTGTCAGAACAGTTCCAAGATCCAGACTTTGGTGGTCTGTCTGGTGGAAGGGTCGTT
CGCATTGCTGTTCACCCAGATTATCAAGGGATGGGCTATGGCAGCCGTGCTCTGCAGCTGCTGCAGATGT
ACTATGAAGGCAGGTTTCCTTGTCTGGAGGAAAAGGTCCTTGAGACACCACAGGAAATTCACACCGTAAG
CAGCGAGGCTGTCAGCTTGTTGGAAGAGGTCATCACTCCCCGGAAGGACCTGCCTCCTTTACTCCTCAAA
TTGAATGAGAGGCCTGCCGAACGCCTGGATTACCTGGGTGTTTCCTATGGCTTGACCCCCAGGCTCCTCA
AGTTCTGGAAACGAGCTGGATTTGTTCCTGTTTATCTGAGACAGACCCCGAATGACCTGACCGGAGAGCA
CTCGTGCATCATGCTGAAGACGCTCACTGATGAGGATGAGGCTGACCAGGGAGGCTGGCTTGCAGCCTTC
TGGAAAGATTTCCGACGGCGGTTCCTAGCCTTGCTCTCCTACCAGTTCAGTACCTTCTCTCCTTCCCTGG
CTCTGAACATCATTCAGAACAGGAACATGGGGAAGCCAGCCCAGCCTGCCCTGAGCCGGGAGGAGCTGGA
AGCACTCTTCCTCCCCTATGACCTGAAGCGGCTGGAGATGTATTCACGGAATATGGTGGACTATCACCTC
ATCATGGACATGATCCCGGCCATCTCTCGCATCTATTTCCTGAACCAGCTGGGGGACCTGGCCCTGTCTG
CGGCTCAGTCGGCTCTTCTCTTGGGGATTGGCCTGCAGCATAAGTCTGTGGACCAGCTGGAAAAGGAGAT
TGAGCTGCCCTCGGGCCAGTTGATGGGACTTTTCAACCGGATCATCCGCAAAGTTGTGAAGCTATTTAAT
GAAGTTCAGGAAAAGGCCATTGAGGAGCAGATGGTGGCAGCGAAGGATGTGGTCATGGAGCCCACGATGA
AGACCCTCAGTGACGACCTAGATGAAGCAGCAAAGGAATTTCAGGAGAAACACAAGAAGGAAGTAGGGAA
GCTGAAGAGCATGGACCTCTCTGAATACATAATCCGTGGGGACGATGAAGAGTGGAATGAAGTTTTGAAC
AAAGCTGGGCCGAACGCCTCGATCATCAGCCTGAAAAGTGACAAGAAAAGGAAGTTAGAGGCCAAACAAG
AACCCAAACAGAGCAAGAAGTTGAAGAACAGAGAGACAAAGAACAAAAAAGATATGAAACTGAAGCGGAA
GAAATAGTAATGAACTAGTCCGTAACTTGAAAGTATTTCGATTTCTTGGCTTTATATATCTTGTGGAAAG
GACGAGCACGAATCGTCGTTATCGTATGG
