>Addgene plasmid #144451 | TFORF2975 | depositor partial sequence | sequence record 285469 | Barcode
GCACGAATCGTCGTTATCGTATGG
